>Addgene plasmid #117783 | pPRISM-Fuse-gcry-TagBFP | addgene full sequence | sequence record 229912 | Addgene NGS Result
AAATGGTACCGAGCAGAGGTGTAAAAAGTACTCAAAAATTTTACTCAAGTGAAAGTACAAGTACTTAGGG
AAAATTTTACTCAATTAAAAGTAAAAGTATCTGGCTAGAATCTTACTTGAGTAAAAGTAAAAAAGTACTC
CATTAAAATTGTACTTGAGTATTAAGGAAGTAAAAGTAAAAGCAAGAAAGAAAACTAGAGTGGTCTCCCT
TTAGTGAGGGTCAATTGATGGGAGGCGTTCGGGCCACAGCGGACACGCAGGTGCGCAACGCAATTAATGT
GAGTTAGCTCACTCATTAGGCACCCCAGGCTTTACACTTTATGCTTCCGGCTCGTATGTTGTGTGGAATT
GTGAGCGGATAACAATTTCACACAGGAAACAGCTATGACCATGATTACGCCAAGCGCGCAATTAACCCTC
ACTAAAGGGAACAAAAGCTGGAGGACCTCGAGGGGGGGCCCGGTACCCAATTCGCCCTATAGTGAGTCGT
ATTACGCGCGCTCACTGGCCGTCGTTTTACAACGTCGTGACTGGGAAAACCCTGGCGTTACCCAACTTAA
TCGCCTTGCAGCACATCCCCCTTTCGCCAGCTGGCGTAATAGCGAAGAGGCCCGCACCGATCGCCCTTCC
CAACAGTTGCGCAGCCTGAATGGCGAATGGACCTGCCACACTTCTAGGAGGAGGTAGCGGAGGTAGCGGA
GCCTCCTCCGAGGACGTCATCAAGGAGTTCATGCGCTTCAAGGTGCGCATGGAGGGCTCCGTGAACGGCC
ACGAGTTCGAGATCGAGGGCGAGGGCGAGGGCCGCCCCTACGAGGGCACCCAGACCGCCAAGCTGAAGGT
GACCAAGGGCGGCCCCCTGCCCTTCGCCTGGGACATCCTGTCCCCTCAGTTCCAGTACGGCTCCAAGGCC
TACGTGAAGCACCCCGCCGACATCCCCGACTACTTGAAGCTGTCCTTCCCCGAGGGCTTCAAGTGGGAGC
GCGTGATGAACTTCGAGGACGGCGGCGTGGTGACCGTGACCCAGGACTCCTCCCTGCAGGACGGCGAGTT
CATCTACAAGGTGAAGCTGCGCGGCACCAACTTCCCCTCCGACGGCCCCGTAATGCAGAAGAAGACCATG
GGCTGGGAGGCCTCCACCGAGCGGATGTACCCCGAGGACGGCGCCCTGAAGGGCGAGATCAAGATGAGGC
TGAAGCTGAAGGACGGCGGCCACTACGACGCCGAGGTCAAGACCACCTACATGGCCAAGAAGCCCGTGCA
GCTGCCCGGCGCCTACAAGACCGACATCAAGCTGGACATCACCTCCCACAACGAGGACTACACCATCGTG
GAACAGTACGAGCGCGCCGAGGGCCGCCACTCCACCGGAGCCTAAGACTAGTAATTAAGTCTCAGCCACC
GTTAACTGAACATGTCAAAACCTGTGGAGACTGTTGAGATTTGATGTTCTGAAAAGATAAAGCCTATAAA
TAAAATGTTGCCCAAATTTCCTGCCTGATGTTTTTCTTTGTCTTTGCTACATGGCTTTGCTGCTCGGATC
GGCTCACTCTGTGTATGCCACGTTCACTTTGTACTCTCCTTCTCACGGTAGGTTTATTATTTTTAGATGT
GCAGTTAGTTTCTGTGAAATAACACACCACACACTGATATTGTCTGTGCATTGACTTGGTGAGTGCACAT
TGTTTTTGATCTTGACATATTTATATTTGATTGATCAGGTGAACTGTGTGAATCTAAAGTGCTCCATACA
GATGTTCTGCATTGAAAATATTCTCATTTTATTAGTGGAAGTGAGTGTATGCCACATCCAATCAATTTCA
GCAAACACCCCAGTATGATTTAATGCAAAAAAATGAAGGTATCAAACACGCATTACTACTTTGCAGTTAA
ATATTTAACATTTATTCCAACACGAAAAAAAGCAGTAAATAACACTTTGACAAACACGTCAGGACATCTT
ATTTTTGTCACCCTCACAGGCAATTTAGTATAATATATTATATATATATATATATCATATAATAATATTC
AGTATAATATATATATATATATCATATTATAATATTCAGTATAATATAAAACACAAACACATATATGTAT
AATATAATATAACATTTTTATTTATTGAGATGCCTCTATGGACCGTGTTATAAGAAGTAAAGATCAGGAG
AAGTAAACATGAAGTGTAATTATGAATACTGATGTTAAATTAAGCTATGATGAGTTTTCACTGTTAATTT
ACCATCTCAATTAAATGTTGATGCCTCCATGACCAAGTTAAGCAGATGAGACTGAGGACAACTGTAGAAG
ACAAGATGTTCACTTTGCTGAATATAGCTGGCTTGACAGTTATCTATGACTCTATAAATATATATATATT
TTTTTTTTATAAAATGATTTATTTATAACTATATATCCATTTCTCAGACAGGTGCTTCATATCCCTCACT
CCCGTAGCTGTCCATGCTGGATCTGTCCCCGTTGTTTTTAAAAAGCTAAATAAGTTATTAACATGACTGC
ATCCAGCGAGCCAAACCTGTCTGGTGTACAGCTACCAGAGAAGCTTGAGATCCTAGTCACCGGCGTTCCT
AGTTCTTTAAACTGTTACAAAGTGTTTGGACCAGCAACTGAATTGCACTGTAAATTACCACATCAGGGTC
TCCGGGGTCAACGCTGCTAAGCAATGGACTGGAAAATTTGTGACATTGAGTTTTTGGAATAACTGGGAAT
GCTGGATAACTCTTTGGGTAAAGCTATGGAACAAAAGTACCAGCATGAACTAAGAAATGACTGTCACAGC
ACAACATCAAACACAATGCAAGACAAAGGTTCTCTGCTTTTGCCTTACTTGACAGAAAAAGTAAGCTCTA
GGTTCATCGCATGCAGACAGCAGCAATACATGACATATATAAAGGCTGGCTCTTTTCTCCCTTCCATTGA
ACTGAAACTTCCACTCAGTCAGACTTGCGGGGGATCCACAGCCTGACTAACTCGACAAACCCCCCCAAAC
CTAAGGTGAGTTGATCTTTAAGCTTTTTACATTTTCAGCTCGCATATATCAATTCGCGCGCATTGTCACA
CTAGCACCCACTAGCGGTCAGACTGCAGATTGCAGCACGAAACAGGAAGCTGACTCCACATGGTCACATG
CTCACTGAAGTGTTGACTTCCCTGACAGCTGTGCACTTTCTAAACCGGTTTTCTCATTCATTTACAGTTC
AGCCGGAATTCACCTCGAGACCATGGCTCCAAAGAAGAAGCGTAAGGTAACCATGAGCGAGCTGATTAAG
GAGAACATGCACATGAAGCTGTACATGGAGGGCACCGTGGACAACCATCACTTCAAGTGCACATCCGAGG
GCGAAGGCAAGCCCTACGAGGGCACCCAGACCATGAGAATCAAGGTGGTCGAGGGCGGCCCTCTCCCCTT
CGCCTTCGACATCCTGGCTACTAGCTTCCTCTACGGCAGCAAGACCTTCATCAACCACACCCAGGGCATC
CCCGACTTCTTCAAGCAGTCCTTCCCTGAGGGCTTCACATGGGAGAGAGTCACCACATACGAAGACGGGG
GCGTGCTGACCGCTACCCAGGACACCAGCCTCCAGGACGGCTGCCTCATCTACAACGTCAAGATCAGAGG
GGTGAACTTCACATCCAACGGCCCTGTGATGCAGAAGAAAACACTCGGCTGGGAGGCCTTCACCGAGACG
CTGTACCCCGCTGACGGCGGCCTGGAAGGCAGAAACGACATGGCCCTGAAGCTCGTGGGCGGGAGCCATC
TGATCGCAAACATCAAGACCACATATAGATCCAAGAAACCCGCTAAGAACCTCAAGATGCCTGGCGTCTA
CTATGTGGACTACAGACTGGAAAGAATCAAGGAGGCCAACAACGAGACCTACGTCGAGCAGCACGAGGTG
GCAGTGGCCAGATACTGCGACCTCCCTAGCAAACTGGGGCACAAGCTCAATTAAAGCTGAGATCTGTGCC
TTCTAGTTGCCAGCCATCTGTTGTTTGCCCCTCCCCCGTGCCTTCCTTGACCCTGGAAGGTGCCACTCCC
ACTGTCCTTTCCTAATAAAATGAGGAAATTGCATCGCATTGTCTGAGTAGGTGTCATTCTATTCTGGGGG
GTGGGGTGGGGCAGGACAGCAAGGGGGAGGATTGGGAAGACAATAGCAGGCATGCTGGGGATGCGGTGGG
CTCTATGGCTTCTGAGGCGGAAAGAACCAAAGGGCGAATTAATTCATTGATGAGTTTGGACAAACCACAA
CTAGAATGCAGTGAAAAAAATGCTTTATTTGTGAAATTTGTGATGCTATTGCTTTATTTGTAACCATTAT
AAGCTGCAATAAACAAGTTAACAACAACAATTGCATTCATTTTATGTTTCAGGTTCAGGGGGAGGTGTGG
GAGGTTTTTTAAAGCAAGTAAAACCTCTACAAATGTGGTCATTGATGAGTTTGGACAAACCACAACTAGA
ATGCAGTGAAAAAAATGCTTTATTTGTGAAATTTGTGATGCTATTGCTTTATTTGTAACCATTATAAGCT
GCAATAAACAAGTTAACAACAACAATTGCATTCATTTTATGTTTCAGGTTCAGGGGGAGGTGTGGGAGGT
TTTTTAAAGCAAGTAAAACCTCTACAAATGTGGTCATTCAGATCAATTAACCCTCACCCGGGCTAGCGAT
GCATGGGAGCTCTGACGTACGTTGTCTAGCAAGGAAGTGAAGAGCTATCCGGATATATATGTATGTTATC
ATAACTGTACTGGCTATGTCAGGTGGTAATGACTGTAACGTTACGTTACTCGTTGTAGGCACGACATTGA
ATATGCTCTTCTCCGCTGTGGCCCGAACGCCTCCCGCTAGCGATGGGATCTAATACGACTCACTATAGGG
AGACCAAGGGAAAATAGAATGAAGTGATCTCCAAAAAATAAGTACTTTTTGACTGTAAATAAAATTGTAA
GGAGTAAAAAGTACTTTTTTTTCTAAAAAAATGTAATTAAGTAAAAGTAAAAGTATTGATTTTTAATTGT
ACTCAAGTAAAGTAAAAATCCCCAAAAATAATACTTAAGTACAGTAATCAAGTAAAATTACTCAAGTACT
TTACACCTCTGGGATCCAGCTGCATCATGAACAATAAAACTGTCTGCTTACATAAACAGTAATACAAGGG
GTGTTATGAGCCATATTCAACGGGAAACGTCGAGGCCGCGATTAAATTCCAACATGGATGCTGATTTATA
TGGGTATAAATGGGCTCGCGATAATGTCGGGCAATCAGGTGCGACAATCTATCGCTTGTATGGGAAGCCC
GATGCGCCAGAGTTGTTTCTGAAACATGGCAAAGGTAGCGTTGCCAATGATGTTACAGATGAGATGGTCA
GACTAAACTGGCTGACGGAATTTATGCCTCTTCCGACCATCAAGCATTTTATCCGTACTCCTGATGATGC
ATGGTTACTCACCACTGCGATCCCCGGAAAAACAGCATTCCAGGTATTAGAAGAATATCCTGATTCAGGT
GAAAATATTGTTGATGCGCTGGCAGTGTTCCTGCGCCGGTTGCATTCGATTCCTGTTTGTAATTGTCCTT
TTAACAGCGATCGCGTATTTCGTCTCGCTCAGGCGCAATCACGAATGAATAACGGTTTGGTTGATGCGAG
TGATTTTGATGACGAGCGTAATGGCTGGCCTGTTGAACAAGTCTGGAAAGAAATGCATAAACTTTTGCCA
TTCTCACCGGATTCAGTCGTCACTCATGGTGATTTCTCACTTGATAACCTTATTTTTGACGAGGGGAAAT
TAATAGGTTGTATTGATGTTGGACGAGTCGGAATCGCAGACCGATACCAGGATCTTGCCATCCTATGGAA
CTGCCTCGGTGAGTTTTCTCCTTCATTACAGAAACGGCTTTTTCAAAAATATGGTATTGATAATCCTGAT
ATGAATAAATTGCAGTTTCATTTGATGCTCGATGAGTTTTTCTAATCAGAATTGGTTAATTGGTTGTAAC
ACTGGCAAAAAGGATCTAGGTGAAGATCCTTTTTGATAATCTCATGACCAAAATCCCTTAACGTGAGTTT
TCGTTCCACTGAGCGTCAGACCCCGTAGAAAAGATCAAAGGATCTTCTTGAGATCCTTTTTTTCTGCGCG
TAATCTGCTGCTTGCAAACAAAAAAACCACCGCTACCAGCGGTGGTTTGTTTGCCGGATCAAGAGCTACC
AACTCTTTTTCCGAAGGTAACTGGCTTCAGCAGAGCGCAGATACCAAATACTGTTCTTCTAGTGTAGCCG
TAGTTAGGCCACCACTTCAAGAACTCTGTAGCACCGCCTACATACCTCGCTCTGCTAATCCTGTTACCAG
TGGCTGCTGCCAGTGGCGATAAGTCGTGTCTTACCGGGTTGGACTCAAGACGATAGTTACCGGATAAGGC
GCAGCGGTCGGGCTGAACGGGGGGTTCGTGCACACAGCCCAGCTTGGAGCGAACGACCTACACCGAACTG
AGATACCTACAGCGTGAGCTATGAGAAAGCGCCACGGTTCCCGAAGGGAGAAAGGCGGACAGGTATCCGG
TAAGCGGCAGGGTCGGAACAGGAGAGCGCACGAGGGAGCTTCCAGGGGGAAACGCCTGGTATCTTTATAG
TCCTGTCGGGTTTCGCCACCTCTGACTTGAGCGTCGATTTTTGTGATGCTCGTCAGGGGGGCGGAGCCTA
TGGAAAAACGCCAGCAACGCGGCCTTTTTACGGTTCCTGGCCTTTTGCTGGCCTTTTGCTCACATGTTCT
TTCCTGCGTTATCCCCTGATTCTGTGGATAACCGTATTACCGCCTTTGAGTGAGCTGATACCGCTCGCCG
CAGCCGAACGACCGAGCGCAGCGAGTCAGTGAGCGAGGAAGCGGAACAGATTT
Features (pLannotate 1.2.2; 20 found; start..end, strand, type, name):
    200..218     -  promoter       T7 Φ3.8 promoter (fragment): weak promoter for bacteriophage T7 RNA polymerase
    275..296     +  protein_bind   CAP binding site: CAP binding activates transcription in the presence of cAMP. E. coli catabolite activator protein
    311..341     +  promoter       lac promoter: promoter for the E. coli lac operon
    349..365     +  protein_bind   lac operator: The lac repressor binds to the lac operator to inhibit transcription in E. coli. This inhibition can be relieved by adding lactose or isopropyl-β-D-thiogalactopyranoside (IPTG). lac repressor encoded by lacI
    410..428     +  promoter       T3 promoter: promoter for bacteriophage T3 RNA polymerase
    444..467     +  misc_feature   MCS (fragment): pBluescript multiple cloning site
    476..494     -  promoter       T7 promoter: promoter for bacteriophage T7 RNA polymerase
    502..657     +  CDS            lacZα (fragment): LacZα fragment of β-galactosidase; lacZ fragment
    701..1375    +  CDS            mRFP1: monomeric derivative of DsRed (Campbell et al., 2002) mammalian codon-optimized
   2036..2052    +  promoter       LEU2 promoter (fragment): S. cerevisiae LEU2
   3273..3971    +  CDS            TagBFP: TagBFP is a basic (constitutively fluorescent) blue fluorescent protein published in 2008, derived from Entacmaea quadricolor. It is reported to be a very rapidly-maturing monomer with very low acid sensitivity.
   3984..4208    +  polyA_signal   bGH poly(A) signal: bovine growth hormone polyadenylation signal
   4212..4229    +  promoter       SV40 promoter (fragment): SV40 enhancer and early promoter
   4278..4359    -  polyA_signal   SV40 poly(A) signal: SV40 polyadenylation signal
   4382..4449    -  CDS            large T antigen (fragment): large T antigen from SV40 (simian virus 40)
   4483..4564    -  polyA_signal   SV40 poly(A) signal: SV40 polyadenylation signal
   4587..4654    -  CDS            large T antigen (fragment): large T antigen from SV40 (simian virus 40)
   4881..4899    +  promoter       T7 promoter: promoter for bacteriophage T7 RNA polymerase
   5186..5995    +  CDS            KanR: aminoglycoside phosphotransferase; aph(3')-Ia; confers resistance to kanamycin in bacteria or G418 (Geneticin®) in eukaryotes
   6138..6726    +  rep_origin     ori: high-copy-number ColE1/pMB1/pBR322/pUC origin of replication
