[The description below was written by a language model from this plasmid's Addgene catalogue record and pLannotate feature annotations shown in this document.]
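Description:
pPRISM-Fuse-gcry-TagBFP is a donor plasmid for precise, CRISPR-directed genomic integration by the GeneWeld method, in which short homology arms direct insertion of a cargo cassette at a nuclease-cut target site. It is built on the pK backbone (about 2.9 kb) and carries an insert of roughly 4.1 kb, consistent with the 6,913 nt sequenced record. It is propagated in E. coli as a high-copy plasmid through a ColE1/pUC-type origin, with a KanR aminoglycoside phosphotransferase gene for kanamycin selection. The catalogue lists zebrafish as the associated species, and the depositor notes it may work in other species as well.

The primary cargo is an mRFP1 coding sequence. No eukaryotic promoter is annotated upstream of it, which fits the "Fuse" name and suggests that the reporter is meant to be expressed as an in-frame fusion with the targeted endogenous gene, although the record does not state this outright. Immediately upstream lies a lac promoter/operator and lacZα fragment flanked by T3 and T7 promoters and pBluescript MCS remnants. This may serve as a cloning region, but the record does not annotate the homology arm insertion sites or guide RNA target sites. Downstream, a secondary marker cassette described by the depositor uses a gamma-crystallin promoter, which is not annotated in the feature table, to drive NLS-TagBFP, followed by a bGH polyadenylation signal. This should produce blue lens fluorescence for identifying carriers of the integrated allele. Two reverse-oriented SV40 poly(A) signals follow the cassette. The short hits to LEU2 and SV40 promoter sequences are probably annotation artefacts. The depositor reports that minor differences between the quality-control sequence and the submitted sequence do not affect function.
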