Addgene plasmid #117783: pPRISM-Fuse-gcry-TagBFP
Purpose: Donor for precise CRISPR directed genomic integration using the GeneWeld method
Depositing lab: Jeffrey Essner. Depositing organization: Iowa State University. Publication: Efficient targeted integration directed by short homology in zebrafish and mammalian cells. Wierson WA, Welker JM, Almeida MP, Mann CM, Webster DA, Torrie ME, Weiss TJ, Kambakam S, Vollbrecht MK, Lan M, McKeighan KC, Levey J, Ming Z, Wehmeier A, Mikelson CS, Haltom JA, Kwan KM, Chien CB, Balciunas D, Ekker SC, Clark KJ, Webber BR, Moriarity BS, Solin SL, Carlson DF, Dobbs DL, McGrail M, Essner J. Elife. 2020 May 15;9. pii: 53968. doi: 10.7554/eLife.53968. PubMed 32412410.
Backbone
  Vector backbone: pK
  Backbone manufacturer: Karl J. Clark
  Backbone size w/o insert (bp): 2856
  Vector type: Synthetic Biology
Growth in bacteria
  Bacterial resistance: Kanamycin, 50 μg/mL
  Growth temperature: 30°C
  Growth strain: NEB Stable
  Copy number: High Copy
Gene/Insert
  Gene/Insert name: mRFP (alt name: RFP)
  Species: D. rerio (zebrafish)
  Insert size (bp): 4057
  Cloning method: Gibson Cloning
  Sequencing primers: 5′ aaaagcaagaaagaaaactagagtgg; 3′ atggctcataacaccccttg
Terms and licenses: Academic/Nonprofit Terms; Industry Terms: Not Available to Industry
Depositor comments: Secondary gene is a gamma-crystalin promoter driving NLS-TagBFP. Online tools and cloning help available at <www.genesculpt.org/gtaghd/>. May work in additional species beyond those listed. Please note that some discrepancies were found between Addgene's quality control result and the depositor's provided sequence. The depositor noted that these discrepancies do NOT affect plasmid function.
How to cite: pPRISM-Fuse-gcry-TagBFP was a gift from Jeffrey Essner (Addgene plasmid # 117783 ; http://n2t.net/addgene:117783 ; RRID:Addgene_117783)
