>Addgene plasmid #117783 | pPRISM-Fuse-gcry-TagBFP | depositor partial sequence | sequence record 222302 | Backbone
TGAAGAGCTATCCGGATATATATGTATGTTATCATAACTGTACTGGCTATGTCAGGTGGTAATGACTGTA
ACGTTACGTTACTCGTTGTAGGCACGACATTGAATATGCTCTTCTCCGCTGTGGCCCGAACGCCTCCCGC
TAGCGATGGGATCTAATACGACTCACTATAGGGAGACCAAGGGAAAATAGAATGAAGTGATCTCCAAAAA
ATAAGTACTTTTTGACTGTAAATAAAATTGTAAGGAGTAAAAAGTACTTTTTTTTCTAAAAAAATGTAAT
TAAGTAAAAGTAAAAGTATTGATTTTTAATTGTACTCAAGTAAAGTAAAAATCCCCAAAAATAATACTTA
AGTACAGTAATCAAGTAAAATTACTCAAGTACTTTACACCTCTGGGATCCAGCTGCATCATGAACAATAA
AACTGTCTGCTTACATAAACAGTAATACAAGGGGTGTTATGAGCCATATTCAACGGGAAACGTCGAGGCC
GCGATTAAATTCCAACATGGATGCTGATTTATATGGGTATAAATGGGCTCGCGATAATGTCGGGCAATCA
GGTGCGACAATCTATCGCTTGTATGGGAAGCCCGATGCGCCAGAGTTGTTTCTGAAACATGGCAAAGGTA
GCGTTGCCAATGATGTTACAGATGAGATGGTCAGACTAAACTGGCTGACGGAATTTATGCCTCTTCCGAC
CATCAAGCATTTTATCCGTACTCCTGATGATGCATGGTTACTCACCACTGCGATCCCCGGAAAAACAGCA
TTCCAGGTATTAGAAGAATATCCTGATTCAGGTGAAAATATTGTTGATGCGCTGGCAGTGTTCCTGCGCC
GGTTGCATTCGATTCCTGTTTGTAATTGTCCTTTTAACAGCGATCGCGTATTTCGTCTCGCTCAGGCGCA
ATCACGAATGAATAACGGTTTGGTTGATGCGAGTGATTTTGATGACGAGCGTAATGGCTGGCCTGTTGAA
CAAGTCTGGAAAGAAATGCATAAACTTTTGCCATTCTCACCGGATTCAGTCGTCACTCATGGTGATTTCT
CACTTGATAACCTTATTTTTGACGAGGGGAAATTAATAGGTTGTATTGATGTTGGACGAGTCGGAATCGC
AGACCGATACCAGGATCTTGCCATCCTATGGAACTGCCTCGGTGAGTTTTCTCCTTCATTACAGAAACGG
CTTTTTCAAAAATATGGTATTGATAATCCTGATATGAATAAATTGCAGTTTCATTTGATGCTCGATGAGT
TTTTCTAATCAGAATTGGTTAATTGGTTGTAACACTGGCAAAAAGGATCTAGGTGAAGATCCTTTTTGAT
AATCTCATGACCAAAATCCCTTAACGTGAGTTTTCGTTCCACTGAGCGTCAGACCCCGTAGAAAAGATCA
AAGGATCTTCTTGAGATCCTTTTTTTCTGCGCGTAATCTGCTGCTTGCAAACAAAAAAACCACCGCTACC
AGCGGTGGTTTGTTTGCCGGATCAAGAGCTACCAACTCTTTTTCCGAAGGTAACTGGCTTCAGCAGAGCG
CAGATACCAAATACTGTTCTTCTAGTGTAGCCGTAGTTAGGCCACCACTTCAAGAACTCTGTAGCACCGC
CTACATACCTCGCTCTGCTAATCCTGTTACCAGTGGCTGCTGCCAGTGGCGATAAGTCGTGTCTTACCGG
GTTGGACTCAAGACGATAGTTACCGGATAAGGCGCAGCGGTCGGGCTGAACGGGGGGTTCGTGCACACAG
CCCAGCTTGGAGCGAACGACCTACACCGAACTGAGATACCTACAGCGTGAGCTATGAGAAAGCGCCACGG
TTCCCGAAGGGAGAAAGGCGGACAGGTATCCGGTAAGCGGCAGGGTCGGAACAGGAGAGCGCACGAGGGA
GCTTCCAGGGGGAAACGCCTGGTATCTTTATAGTCCTGTCGGGTTTCGCCACCTCTGACTTGAGCGTCGA
TTTTTGTGATGCTCGTCAGGGGGGCGGAGCCTATGGAAAAACGCCAGCAACGCGGCCTTTTTACGGTTCC
TGGCCTTTTGCTGGCCTTTTGCTCACATGTTCTTTCCTGCGTTATCCCCTGATTCTGTGGATAACCGTAT
TACCGCCTTTGAGTGAGCTGATACCGCTCGCCGCAGCCGAACGACCGAGCGCAGCGAGTCAGTGAGCGAG
GAAGCGGAACAGATTTAAATGGTACCGAGCAGAGGTGTAAAAAGTACTCAAAAATTTTACTCAAGTGAAA
GTACAAGTACTTAGGGAAAATTTTACTCAATTAAAAGTAAAAGTATCTGGCTAGAATCTTACTTGAGTAA
AAGTAAAAAAGTACTCCATTAAAATTGTACTTGAGTATTAAGGAAGTAAAAGTAAAAGCAAGAAAGAAAA
CTAGAGTGGTCTCCCTTTAGTGAGGGTCAATTGATGGGAGGCGTTCGGGCCACAGCGGACACGCAGGTGC
GCAACGCAATTAATGTGAGTTAGCTCACTCATTAGGCACCCCAGGCTTTACACTTTATGCTTCCGGCTCG
TATGTTGTGTGGAATTGTGAGCGGATAACAATTTCACACAGGAAACAGCTATGACCATGATTACGCCAAG
CGCGCAATTAACCCTCACTAAAGGGAACAAAAGCTGGAGGACCTCGAGGGGGGGCCCGGTACCCAATTCG
CCCTATAGTGAGTCGTATTACGCGCGCTCACTGGCCGTCGTTTTACAACGTCGTGACTGGGAAAACCCTG
GCGTTACCCAACTTAATCGCCTTGCAGCACATCCCCCTTTCGCCAGCTGGCGTAATAGCGAAGAGGCCCG
CACCGATCGCCCTTCCCAACAGTTGCGCAGCCTGAATGGCGAATGGACCTGCCACA
