>Addgene plasmid #117783 | pPRISM-Fuse-gcry-TagBFP | depositor partial sequence | sequence record 222303 | Insert
CTTCTAGGAGGAGGTAGCGGAGGTAGCGGAGCCTCCTCCGAGGACGTCATCAAGGAGTTCATGCGCTTCA
AGGTGCGCATGGAGGGCTCCGTGAACGGCCACGAGTTCGAGATCGAGGGCGAGGGCGAGGGCCGCCCCTA
CGAGGGCACCCAGACCGCCAAGCTGAAGGTGACCAAGGGCGGCCCCCTGCCCTTCGCCTGGGACATCCTG
TCCCCTCAGTTCCAGTACGGCTCCAAGGCCTACGTGAAGCACCCCGCCGACATCCCCGACTACTTGAAGC
TGTCCTTCCCCGAGGGCTTCAAGTGGGAGCGCGTGATGAACTTCGAGGACGGCGGCGTGGTGACCGTGAC
CCAGGACTCCTCCCTGCAGGACGGCGAGTTCATCTACAAGGTGAAGCTGCGCGGCACCAACTTCCCCTCC
GACGGCCCCGTAATGCAGAAGAAGACCATGGGCTGGGAGGCCTCCACCGAGCGGATGTACCCCGAGGACG
GCGCCCTGAAGGGCGAGATCAAGATGAGGCTGAAGCTGAAGGACGGCGGCCACTACGACGCCGAGGTCAA
GACCACCTACATGGCCAAGAAGCCCGTGCAGCTGCCCGGCGCCTACAAGACCGACATCAAGCTGGACATC
ACCTCCCACAACGAGGACTACACCATCGTGGAACAGTACGAGCGCGCCGAGGGCCGCCACTCCACCGGAG
CCTAAGACTAGTAATTAAGTCTCAGCCACCGTTAACTGAACATGTCAAAACCTGTGGAGACTGTTGAGAT
TTGATGTTCTGAAAAGATAAAGCCTATAAATAAAATGTTGCCCAAATTTCCTGCCTGATGTTTTTCTTTG
TCTTTGCTACATGGCTTTGCTGCTCGGATCGGCTCACTCTGTGTATGCCACGTTCACTTTGTACTCTCCT
TCTCACGGTAGGTTTATTATTTTTAGATGTGCAGTTAGTTTCTGTGAAATAACACACCACACACTGATAT
TGTCTGTGCATTGACTTGGTGAGTGCACATTGTTTTTGATCTTGACATATTTATATTTGATTGATCAGGT
GAACTGTGTGAATCTAAAGTGCTCCATACAGATGTTCTGCATTGAAAATATTCTCATTTTATTAGTGGAA
GTGAGTGTATGCCACATCCAATCAATTTCAGCAAACACCCCAGTATGATTTAATGCAAAAAAATGAAGGT
ATCAAACACGCATTACTACTTTGCAGTTAAATATTTAACATTTATTCCAACACGAAAAAAAGCAGTAAAT
AACACTTTGACAAACACGTCAGGACATCTTATTTTTGTCACCCTCACAGGCAATTTAGTATAATATATTA
TATATATATATATATCATATAATAATATTCAGTATAATATATATATATATATCATATTATAATATTCAGT
ATAATATAAAACACAAACACATATATGTATAATATAATATAACATTTTTATTTATTGAGATGCCTCTATG
GACCGTGTTATAAGAAGTAAAGATCAGGAGAAGTAAACATGAAGTGTAATTATGAATACTGATGTTAAAT
TAAGCTATGATGAGTTTTCACTGTTAATTTACCATCTCAATTAAATGTTGATGCCTCCATGACCAAGTTA
AGCAGATGAGACTGAGACAACTGTAGAAGACAAGATGTTCACTTTGCTGAATATAGCTGGCTTGACAGTT
ATCTATGACTCTATAAATATATATATATTTTTTTTTTTATAAAATGATTTATTTATAACTATATATCCAT
TTCTCAGACAGGTGCTTCATATCCCTCACTCCCGTAGCTGTCCATGCTGGATCTGTCCCCGTTGTTTTTA
AAAAGCTAAATAAGTTATTAACATGACTGCATCCAGCGAGCCAAACCTGTCTGGTGTACAGCTACCAGAG
AAGCTTGAGATCCTAGTCACCGGCGTTCCTAGTTCTTTAAACTGTTACAAAGTGTTTGGACCAGCAACTG
AATTGCACTGTAAATTACCACATCAGGGTCTCCGGGGTCAACGCTGCTAAGCAATGGACTGGAAAATTTG
TGACATTGAGTTTTTGGAATAACTGGGAATGCTGGATAACTCTTTGGGTAAAGCTATGGAACAAAAGTAC
CAGCATGAACTAAGAAATGACTGTCACAGCACAACATCAAACACAATGCAAGACAAAGGTTCTCTGCTTT
TGCCTTACTTGACAGAAAAAGTAAGCTCTAGGTTCATCGCATGCAGACAGCAGCAATACATGACATATAT
AAAGGCTGGCTCTTTTCTCCCTTCCATTGAACTGAAACTTCCACTCAGTCAGACTTGCGGGGGATCCACA
GCCTGACTAACTCGACAAACCCCCCCAAACCTAAGGTGAGTTGATCTTTAAGCTTTTTACATTTTCAGCT
CGCATATATCAATTCGCGCGCATTGTCACACTAGCACCCACTAGCGGTCAGACTGCAGATTGCAGCACGA
AACAGGAAGCTGACTCCACATGGTCACATGCTCACTGAAGTGTTGACTTCCCTGACAGCTGTGCACTTTC
TAAACCGGTTTTCTCATTCATTTACAGTTCAGCCGGAATTCACCTCGAGACCATGGCTCCAAAGAAGAAG
CGTAAGGTAACCATGAGCGAGCTGATTAAGGAGAACATGCACATGAAGCTGTACATGGAGGGCACCGTGG
ACAACCATCACTTCAAGTGCACATCCGAGGGCGAAGGCAAGCCCTACGAGGGCACCCAGACCATGAGAAT
CAAGGTGGTCGAGGGCGGCCCTCTCCCCTTCGCCTTCGACATCCTGGCTACTAGCTTCCTCTACGGCAGC
AAGACCTTCATCAACCACACCCAGGGCATCCCCGACTTCTTCAAGCAGTCCTTCCCTGAGGGCTTCACAT
GGGAGAGAGTCACCACATACGAAGACGGGGGCGTGCTGACCGCTACCCAGGACACCAGCCTCCAGGACGG
CTGCCTCATCTACAACGTCAAGATCAGAGGGGTGAACTTCACATCCAACGGCCCTGTGATGCAGAAGAAA
ACACTCGGCTGGGAGGCCTTCACCGAGACGCTGTACCCCGCTGACGGCGGCCTGGAAGGCAGAAACGACA
TGGCCCTGAAGCTCGTGGGCGGGAGCCATCTGATCGCAAACATCAAGACCACATATAGATCCAAGAAACC
CGCTAAGAACCTCAAGATGCCTGGCGTCTACTATGTGGACTACAGACTGGAAAGAATCAAGGAGGCCAAC
AACGAGACCTACGTCGAGCAGCACGAGGTGGCAGTGGCCAGATACTGCGACCTCCCTAGCAAACTGGGGC
ACAAGCTCAATTAAAGCTGAGATCTGTGCCTTCTAGTTGCCAGCCATCTGTTGTTTGCCCCTCCCCCGTG
CCTTCCTTGACCCTGGAAGGTGCCACTCCCACTGTCCTTTCCTAATAAAATGAGGAAATTGCATCGCATT
GTCTGAGTAGGTGTCATTCTATTCTGGGGGGTGGGGTGGGGCAGGACAGCAAGGGGGAGGATTGGGAAGA
CAATAGCAGGCATGCTGGGGATGCGGTGGGCTCTATGGCTTCTGAGGCGGAAAGAACCAAAGGGCGAATT
AATTCATTGATGAGTTTGGACAAACCACAACTAGAATGCAGTGAAAAAAATGCTTTATTTGTGAAATTTG
TGATGCTATTGCTTTATTTGTAACCATTATAAGCTGCAATAAACAAGTTAACAACAACAATTGCATTCAT
TTTATGTTTCAGGTTCAGGGGGAGGTGTGGGAGGTTTTTTAAAGCAAGTAAAACCTCTACAAATGTGGTC
ATTGATGAGTTTGGACAAACCACAACTAGAATGCAGTGAAAAAAATGCTTTATTTGTGAAATTTGTGATG
CTATTGCTTTATTTGTAACCATTATAAGCTGCAATAAACAAGTTAACAACAACAATTGCATTCATTTTAT
GTTTCAGGTTCAGGGGGAGGTGTGGGAGGTTTTTTAAAGCAAGTAAAACCTCTACAAATGTGGTCATTCA
GATCAATTAACCCTCACCCGGGCTAGCGATGCATGGGAGCTCTGACGTACGTTGTCTAGCAAGGAAG
